Addgene plasmid #237459: pET01-NRF1-Ex7-minigene
Purpose: Vector for constitutive expression of NRF1 alternative exon-7 minigene
Depositing lab: Thomas Gonatopoulos-Pournatzis. Depositing organization: National Cancer Institute (NCI). Publication: Single-cell exon deletion profiling reveals splicing events that shape gene expression and cell state dynamics. Kumari B, Damodaran AP, Guiblet WM, Xiao MS, Behera AK, On TA, McIntosh CE, Teszler M, Holloway C, Le S, Parab N, Zhao Y, Aregger M, Gonatopoulos-Pournatzis T. Nat Commun. 2026 Feb 3;17(1):1218. doi: 10.1038/s41467-026-68774-w. PubMed 41633991.
Backbone
  Vector backbone: pET01
  Vector type: Mammalian Expression
Growth in bacteria
  Bacterial resistance: Ampicillin, 100 μg/mL
  Growth temperature: 37°C
  Growth strain: DH5alpha
  Copy number: Low Copy
Gene/Insert
  Gene/Insert name: NRF1 ∆exon-7 minigene
  Species: H. sapiens (human)
  Promoter: RSV LTR
  Cloning method: Gibson Cloning
Terms and licenses: Academic/Nonprofit Terms; Industry Terms: Not Available to Industry
How to cite: pET01-NRF1-Ex7-minigene was a gift from Thomas Gonatopoulos-Pournatzis (Addgene plasmid # 237459 ; http://n2t.net/addgene:237459 ; RRID:Addgene_237459)
