[The description below was written by a language model from this plasmid's Addgene catalogue record and pLannotate feature annotations shown in this document.]
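Description:
pET01-NRF1-Ex7-minigene is a mammalian expression plasmid built on the pET01 backbone, an exon-trapping style vector, and carries a splicing minigene for the alternative exon 7 of human NRF1. It is propagated in E. coli under ampicillin selection. The feature table shows an AmpR promoter and β-lactamase coding sequence spanning the sequence origin, together with a ColE1/pMB1-type origin of replication. The annotation tool labels this origin high-copy, whereas the catalogue lists the plasmid as low copy. Residual fragments of a tetracycline resistance gene, a tet promoter fragment and an SV40 early promoter are also detected. These appear to be backbone remnants, and no mammalian selection marker is recorded.

According to the catalogue, the minigene is transcribed constitutively from an RSV LTR promoter, although this element was not picked up by the automated annotation. Downstream, the table shows an insulin-derived coding fragment (matched to rat Ins2), then an NRF1 fragment of about 200 nt, a small remnant of a multiple cloning site, and a second insulin-like fragment. This layout fits the usual design of a splicing reporter, in which a test exon and presumably some of its flanking intronic sequence are inserted by Gibson assembly into an intron between two constitutive vector exons. Transcripts can then either include or skip the NRF1 exon. A short SEAP-like match precedes the first insulin fragment, and its role is not explained.

The insert field is named "∆exon-7" while the plasmid name and purpose refer to the exon 7 minigene, and the record does not resolve this wording. The construct is suited to transfection-based assays of NRF1 exon 7 splicing regulation in mammalian cells.
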