Features (pLannotate 1.2.2; 12 found; start..end, strand, type, name):
    823..1384    +  rep_origin     ori: high-copy-number ColE1/pMB1/pBR322/pUC origin of replication
   1549..1850    -  CDS            TcR (fragment): tetracycline efflux protein; tet; confers resistance to tetracycline
   1859..2055    -  promoter       SV40 promoter: SV40 early promoter
   2052..2244    -  CDS            TcR (fragment): tetracycline efflux protein; tet; confers resistance to tetracycline
   2570..2787    +  CDS            SEAP (fragment): secreted alkaline phosphatase from human placenta The natural enzyme has a C-terminal transmembrane sequence that is replaced by a GPI anchor.
   2789..2962    +  CDS            Ins2 (fragment): INS2_RAT - Also known as Ins-2. Experimental evidence at protein level: Swiss-Prot protein existence level 1. Insulin decreases blood glucose concentration. It increases cell permeability to monosaccharides, amino acids and fatty acids. It accelerates glycolysis, the pentose phosphate cycle, and glycogen synthesis in liver. From Rattus norvegicus (Rat).
   3441..3644    +  CDS            NRF1 (fragment): NRF1_HUMAN - Experimental evidence at protein level: Swiss-Prot protein existence level 1. Transcription factor that activates the expression of the EIF2S1 (EIF2-alpha) gene. Links the transcriptional modulation of key metabolic genes to cellular growth and development. Implicated in the control of nuclear genes required for respiration, heme biosynthesis, and mitochondrial DNA transcription and replication. From Homo sapiens (Human).
   3850..3871    -  misc_feature   MCS (fragment): pBluescript multiple cloning site
   4167..4280    +  CDS            INS (fragment): INS_CHICH - Experimental evidence at protein level: Swiss-Prot protein existence level 1. Insulin decreases blood glucose concentration. It increases cell permeability to monosaccharides, amino acids and fatty acids. It accelerates glycolysis, the pentose phosphate cycle, and glycogen synthesis in liver. From Chinchilla chinchilla (Short-tailed chinchilla) (Chinchilla brevicaudata).
   4412..4428    -  promoter       tet promoter (fragment): E. coli promoter for tetracycline efflux protein gene
   4541..4645    +  promoter       AmpR promoter: bla
   4646..749     +  CDS            AmpR (across the origin): β-lactamase; bla; confers resistance to ampicillin, carbenicillin, and related antibiotics
>Addgene plasmid #237459 | pET01-NRF1-Ex7-minigene | addgene full sequence | sequence record 476143 | Addgene NGS Result
TGGGTGCACGAGTGGGTTACATCGAACTGGATCTCAACAGCGGTAAGATCCTTGAGAGTTTTCGCCCCGA
AGAACGTTTTCCAATGATGAGCACTTTTAAAGTTCTGCTATGTGGCGCGGTATTATCCCGTGTTGACGCC
GGGCAAGAGCAACTCGGTCGCCGCATACACTATTCTCAGAATGACTTGGTTGAGTACTCACCAGTCACAG
AAAAGCATCTTACGGATGGCATGACAGTAAGAGAATTATGCAGTGCTGCCATAACCATGAGTGATAACAC
TGCGGCCAACTTACTTCTGACAACGATCGGAGGACCGAAGGAGCTAACCGCTTTTTTGCACAACATGGGG
GATCATGTAACTCGCCTTGATCGTTGGGAACCGGAGCTGAATGAAGCCATACCAAACGACGAGCGTGACA
CCACGATGCCTGCAGCAATGGCAACAACGTTGCGCAAACTATTAACTGGCGAACTACTTACTCTAGCTTC
CCGGCAACAATTAATAGACTGGATGGAGGCGGATAAAGTTGCAGGACCACTTCTGCGCTCGGCCCTTCCG
GCTGGCTGGTTTATTGCTGATAAATCTGGAGCCGGTGAGCGTGGGTCTCGCGGTATCATTGCAGCACTGG
GGCCAGATGGTAAGCCCTCCCGTATCGTAGTTATCTACACGACGGGGAGTCAGGCAACTATGGATGAACG
AAATAGACAGATCGCTGAGATAGGTGCCTCACTGATTAAGCATTGGTAACTGTCAGACCAAGTTTACTCA
TATATACTTTAGATTGATTTAAAACTTCATTTTTAATTTAAAAGGATCTAGGCTGCTGCTTGCAAACAAA
AAAACCACCGCTACCAGCGGTGGTTTGTTTGCCGGATCAAGAGCTACCAACTCTTTTTCCGAAGGTAACT
GGCTTCAGCAGAGCGCAGATACCAAATACTGTCCTTCTAGTGTAGCCGTAGTTAGGCCACCACTTCAAGA
ACTCTGTAGCACCGCCTACATACCTCGCTCTGCTAATCCTGTTACCAGTGGCTGCTGCCAGTGGCGATAA
GTCGTGTCTTACCGGGTTGGACTCAAGACGATAGTTACCGGATAAGGCGCAGCGGTCGGGCTGAACGGGG
GGTTCGTGCACACAGCCCAGCTTGGAGCGAACGACCTACACCGAACTGAGATACCTACAGCGTGAGCTAT
GAGAAAGCGCCACGCTTCCCGAAGGGAGAAAGGCGGACAGGTATCCGGTAAGCGGCAGGGTCGGAACAGG
AGAGCGCACGAGGGAGCTTCCAGGGGGAAACGCCTGGTATCTTTATAGTCCTGTCGGGTTTCGCCACCTC
TGACTTGAGCGTCGATTTTTGTGATGCTCGTCAGGGGGGCGGAGCCTATGGAAAAACGCCAGCAACGGAG
ATGCGCCGCGTGCGGCTGCTGGAGATGGCGGACGCGATGGATATGTTCTGCCAAGGGTTGGTTTGCGCAT
TCACAGTTCTCCGCAAGAATTGATTGGCTCCAATTCTTGGAGTGGTGAATCCGTTAGCGAGGTGCCGCCG
GCTTCCATTCAGGTCGAGGTGGCCCGGCTCCATGCACCGCGACGCAACGCGGGGAGGCAGACAAGGTATA
GGGCGGCGCCTACAATCCATGCCAACCCGTTCCATGTGCTCGCCGAGGCGGCATAAATCGCCGTGACGAT
CAGCGGTCCAATGATCGAAGTTAGGCTGGTAAGAGCCGCGAGCGATCCTTGAAGCTGTCCCTGATGGTCG
TCATCTACCTGCCTGGACAGCATGGCCTGCAACGCGGGCATCCCGATGCCGCCGGAAGCGAGAAGAATCA
TAATGGGGAAGGCCATCCAGCCTCGCGTCGGGGAGCTTTTTGCAAAAGCCTAGGCCTCCAAAAAAGCCTC
CTCACTACTTCTGGAATAGCTCAGAGGCCGAGGCGGCCTCGGCCTCTGCATAAATAAAAAAAATTAGTCA
GCCATGGGGCGGAGAATGGGCGGAACTGGGCGGAGTTAGGGGCGGGATGGGCGGAGTTAGGGGCGGGACT
ATGGTTGCTGACTAATTGAGATGCATGCAAGGAGATGGCGCCCAACAGTCCCCCGGCCACGGGGCCTGCC
ACCATACCCACGCCGAAACAAGCGCTCATGAGCCCGAAGTGGCGAGCCCGATCTTCCCCATCGGTGATGT
CGGCGATATAGGCGCCAGCAACCGCACCTGTGGCGCCGGTGATGCCGGCCACGATGCGTCCGGCGTAGAG
GATCTCAGGATATAGTAGTTTCGCTTTTGCATAGGGAGGGGGAAATGTAGTCTTATGCAATACTCTTGTA
GTCTTGCAACATGCTTATGTAACGATGAGTTAGCAACATGCCTTATAAGGAGAGAAAAAGCACCGTGCAT
GCCGATTGGTGGGAGTAAGGTGGTATGATCGTGGTATGATCGTGCCTTGTTAGGAAGGCAACAGACGGGT
CTAACACGGATTGGACGAACCACTGAATTCCGCATTGCAGAGATATTGTATTTAAGTGCCTAGCTCGATA
CAATAAACGCCATTTGACCATTCACCACATTGGTGTGCACCTCAAGCTTCCTGCATGCTGCTGCTGCTGC
TGCTGCTGGGCCTGAGGCTACAGCTCTCCCTGGGCATCATCCCAGTTGAGGAGGAGAACCCGGACTTCTG
GAACCGCGAGGCAGCCGAGGCCCTGGGTGCCGCCAAGAAGCTGCAGCCTGCACAGACAGCCGCCAAGAAC
CTCATCATCTTCCTGGGCGATGGGATGGGGGTGTCTACGGTGACAGCTGCCAGGATCGATCCGCTTCCTG
CCCCTGCTGGCCCTGCTCATCCTCTGGGAGCCCCGCCCTGCCCAGGCTTTTGTCAAACAGCACCTTTGTG
GTTCTCACTTGGTGGAAGCTCTCTACCTGGTGTGTGGGGAGCGTGGATTCTTCTACACACCCATGTCCCG
CCGCGAAGTGGAGGACCCACAAGGTAAGCTCTGCTCCTGAATTAATTCTATCCCAAGTGCTAACTACCCT
GTTTGTCTTTCACCCTTGAGACCTTGTAAATTGTGCCCTAGGTGTGGAGGGTCTCAGGCTAACCAGTGGG
GGGCACATTTCTGTGGGCAGCTAGACATATGTAAACATGGTAGCTGCCAGGAAGGAGTGAGAATCCTTCC
TTAAGTCTCCTAGGTGGTGACGGGTGGCTAGGCCCCAGGATAGGTACCGGGCCGGTTGGAATAGGGTGTA
AACTAGACTTTGATCAAGAAGAAACCAATGAGAAGCCCTCTTTGATACTTCGTACACAGCTTCTTTCTAC
CAGAACCAGTCTGTGGGAGGTAATCCTAGGAGAGTCTAATAAGAGGTTTGGTTTGGTTTGATTTGATAAA
GAAGTAGCTGCTTATTGCATATTGGGACTAAATAACCAACGTTCTTTGTGGCTTAATGTGCTTTTCCGGT
CATTTGGTGACAGGTTTCATGGACCCAGGCACTACGGACCATAGTTAAAAACTGTTATAAACAGCATGGG
CGGGAAGACCTTTTGTATGCCTTTGAAGATCAGCAAACGCAAACACAGGCCACAGCCACACATAGTATAG
CTCATCTTGTACCATCACAGACTGTAGTCCAGACTTTTAGTAACCCTGATGGCACTGTCTCACTTATCCA
GGTGAGTAAACCTGAGGGCTACCAGACTGTGGCTTCTGAGATGGATCAGTGGGCACCTCACCTCAGACTA
GGGAAAGTTTCCTTTGTGCGAACTCTTGTATGAACTTTATATAGCTCCCCAAGATCTTCCTACCTGAAAT
TGATTTCTGAAGAATAGTTTAAATTCTTTGCATTTGCTAAATACAGAGCTATGAGTAGCTTCCTGGACAG
GCCGCCACCGCGGTGGAGCTCGGTACCTATTTGGGGACCCCATAGAGCACTGCACTGACTGAGGGATGGT
AACAGGATGTGTAGGTTTTGGAGGCCCATATGTCCATTCATGACCAGTGACTTGTCTCACAGCCATGCAA
CCCTTGCCTCCTGTGCTGACTTAGCAGGGGATAAAGTGAGAGAAAGCCTGGGCTAATCAGGGGGTCGCTC
AGCTCCTCCTAACTGGATTGTCCTATGTGTCTTTGCTTCTGTGCTGCTGATGCTCTGCCCTGTGCTGACA
TGACCTCCCTGGCAGTGGCACAACTGGAGCTGGGTGGAGGCCCGTGACCTTCAGACCTTGGCACTGGAGG
TGGCCCGGCAGAAGCGCGGCATCGTGGATCAGTGCTGCACCAGCATCTGCTCTCTCTACCAACTGGAGAA
CTACTGCAACTAGGCCCACCACTACCCTGTCCACCCCTCTGCAATGAATAAAACCTTTGAAAGAGCACTA
CAAGTTGTGTGTACATGCGTGCATGTGCATATGTGGTGCGGGGGGAACATGAGTGGGGCTGGCTGGAGTG
GCGATGATAAGCTGTCAAACATGAGAATTCTTGAAGACGAAAGGGCCTCGTGATACGCCTATTTTTATAG
GTTAATGTCATGATAATAATGGTTTCTTAGACGTCAGGTGGCACTTTTCGGGGAAATGTGCGCGGAACCC
CTATTTGTTTATTTTTCTAAATACATTCAAATATGTATCCGCTCATGAGACAATAACCCTGATAAATGCT
TCAATAATATTGAAAAAGGAAGAGTATGAGTATTCAACATTTCCGTGTCGCCCTTATTCCCTTTTTTGCG
GCATTTTGCCTTCCTGTTTTTGCTCACCCAGAAACGCTGGTGAAAGTAAAAGATGCTGAAGATCAGT
